>Addgene plasmid #199047 | pGL1_40 | addgene full sequence | sequence record 397982 | Addgene NGS Result
AGCATGAAGAGCACCCCAGGATACATAGATTACCACAACTCCGAGCCCTTCCACCTAGCGTGCTAACCAC
GCACGCTATTGTTGTATAGGCTAGGTGGAGGCTCAGTGATGATAAGTCTGCGATGGTGGATGCATGTGTC
ATGGTCATAGCTGTTTCCTGTGTGAAATTGTTATCCGCTCAGAGGGCACAATCCTATTCCGCGCTATCCG
ACAATCTCCAAGACATTAGGTGGAGTTCAGTTCGGCGTATGGCATATGTCGCTGGAAAGAACATGTGAGC
AAAAGGCCAGCAAAAGGCCAGGAACCGTAAAAAGGCCGCGTTGCTGGCGTTTTTCCATAGGCTCCGCCCC
CCTGACGAGCATCACAAAAATCGACGCTCAAGTCAGAGGTGGCGAAACCCGACAGGACTATAAAGATACC
AGGCGTTTCCCCCTGGAAGCTCCCTCGTGCGCTCTCCTGTTCCGACCCTGCCGCTTACCGGATACCTGTC
CGCCTTTCTCCCTTCGGGAAGCGTGGCGCTTTCTCATAGCTCACGCTGTAGGTATCTCAGTTCGGTGTAG
GTCGTTCGCTCCAAGCTGGGCTGTGTGCACGAACCCCCCGTTCAGCCCGACCGCTGCGCCTTATCCGGTA
ACTATCGTCTTGAGTCCAACCCGGTAAGACACGACTTATCGCCACTGGCAGCAGCCACTGGTAACAGGAT
TAGCAGAGCGAGGTATGTAGGCGGTGCTACAGAGTTCTTGAAGTGGTGGCCTAACTACGGCTACACTAGA
AGAACAGTATTTGGTATCTGCGCTCTGCTGAAGCCAGTTACCTTCGGAAAAAGAGTTGGTAGCTCTTGAT
CCGGCAAACAAACCACCGCTGGTAGCGGTGGTTTTTTTGTTTGCAAGCAGCAGATTACGCGCAGAAAAAA
AGGATCTCAAGAAGATCCTTTGATCTTTTCTACGGGGTCTGACGCTCTATTCAACAAAGCCGCCGTCCCG
TCAAGTCAGCGTAAATGGGTAGGGGGCTTCAAATCGTCCGCTCTGCCAGTGTTACAACCAATTAACAAAT
TCTGATTAGAAAAACTCATCGAGCATCAAATGAAACTGCAATTTATTCATATCAGGATTATCAATACCAT
ATTTTTGAAAAAGCCGTTTCTGTAATGAAGGAGAAAACTCACCGAGGCAGTTCCATAGGATGGCAAGATC
CTGGTATCGGTCTGCGATTCCGACTCGTCCAACATCAATACAACCTATTAATTTCCCCTCGTCAAAAATA
AGGTTATCAAGTGAGAAATCACCATGAGTGACGACTGAATCCGGTGAGAATGGCAAAAGCTTATGCATTT
CTTTCCAGACTTGTTCAACAGGCCAGCCATTACGCTCGTCATCAAAATCACTCGCATCAACCAAACCGTT
ATTCATTCGTGATTGCGCCTGAGCGAGACGAAATACGCGATCGCTGTTAAAAGGACAATTACAAACAGGA
ATCGAATGCAACCGGCGCAGGAACACTGCCAGCGCATCAACAATATTTTCACCTGAATCAGGATATTCTT
CTAATACCTGGAATGCTGTTTTCCCGGGGATCGCAGTGGTGAGTAACCATGCATCATCAGGAGTACGGAT
AAAATGCTTGATGGTCGGAAGAGGCATAAATTCCGTCAGCCAGTTTAGTCTGACCATCTCATCTGTAACA
TCATTGGCAACGCTACCTTTGCCATGTTTCAGAAACAACTCTGGCGCATCGGGCTTCCCATACAATCGAT
AGATTGTCGCACCTGATTGCCCGACATTATCGCGAGCCCATTTATACCCATATAAATCAGCATCCATGTT
GGAATTTAATCGCGGCCTCGAGCAAGACGTTTCCCGTTGAATATGGCTCATAACACCCCTTGTATTACTG
TTTATGTAAGCAGACAGTTTTATTGTTCATGATGATATATTTTTATCTTGTGCAATGTAACATCAGAGAT
TTTGAGACACAACGTGGCTTTCCCCCGCCGCTCTAGAACTAGTGGATCCAAATAAAACGAAAGGCTCAGT
CGAAAGACTGGGCCTTTCGTTTTATCTGTTGTTTGTCGCATTATACGAGACGTCCAGGTTGGGATACCTG
AAACAAAACCCATCGTACGGCCAAGGAAGTCTCCAATAACTGTGATCCACCACAAGCGCCAGGGTTTTCC
CAGTCACGACGTTGTAAAACGACGGCCAGTCATGCATAATCCGCACGCATCTGGAATAAGGAAGTGCCAT
TCCGCCTGACCTTAGCGTGCGAACAGCACGCTATTGTTGTATCATTACTCGCATCCATTCTCAGGCTGTC
TCGTCTCGTCTCCGAGCTCTTCAATGAGTCAGGGTCACGCGTAGGACGCGTCGAGTAGGGTAGGCTTCAG
ACCTTATAGCCGTTCCGCAGCCACACGCCGTGTGAAGCTGGGGAGGCCGATCCGCCGCCAGTTCAGGCCG
TCCGGCCCCGGATTCTGACCATAATTTCATCGAAAAAAGGGGCGCAGCCCTTCTTGTTCTAATAGTTCTA
TAAGTTCAGGCGAAAATCGTGCAGCAATTACAAAAGGTTGCGCGTCTATAAGTGGGGAATCCAGCCGCAA
AAGTGGGGAATCCAGCCGCAAAAGTGGGGAATCCAGCCGAAATCGCGGATTGACGAGTGGGATTTCCCGC
CCAATAAATCCACCATGGGAAAGACACTCGACGTTGCCCGCGACCGGGCCTTTGACCAGACCGCGACCGT
GCTGCCCGCCGAAATGGCGCGGGGGGTCTATATGCGCAACGCCCCCAGCCTCGCGGCCCTGAAGCTGATG
CATCTGATGATCGCCACGGCGGGCGGGCGCATGGCCGATGACGTGCGCCACGAAATGCGGCTGGCCGACA
TCCGCAAGATCGACGGTATGGATAACCACACCCGGGCCAGCCTGACCCCGCTCTTTGCGGAACTGGCGGC
GGCGGTGCTGACCCACGACGACCCGGAAAAGCGGGTCGTGACCATCGGTGGCCTGCTGGACGAAGCCCGG
ATCGATTACCGGCACGAGGTCAGCGGCGATCTTCTGGTGTCGTGGACCTTCCGCAGCATGTTCCGCCGCA
TGGCGGCGGAATCGAACCATTGGGCGATTCTCGACCGGCAGACCGTGTTCCACCTCGGCAGCAAGTATTC
CGTGCTGTTGTTCCAGCACATCGCCAGCTTCAAGGAATACGACCACATTACCGGCAAGACCTTTACCGTG
CCGGAGTTGCGGGCTGTGTTTGGTATCCCCGAGGGCAAAATCAAGCGTTTCGCAGACCTCAACAGAGACG
TGCTGACGCCCGCCATTGCCGAAATCAACCAGCTTTCCCGCCTGACTCTGACCGCCACGCCGAACAAGAT
CGGGCGCACCGTGGCCAGCGTGACGATTGCTTGGGAAGAAAAGCCCCTCGAAGGCAAGCGCTCGACCAAG
GCCGAACTGGACCGCCCGAAGGTGGGCCGGAAGGCCCGGCGCGACGGCACCGCCGAGACGGTGGCACGGG
CCTTCCCGGCATCGGGCGGGATCGAGTTCGACCAGCATTGGCGCGACCTCAAGCGGGCGGCGGGCTGCAA
CATGGACAACACCATGATCGCCGACAAATTCCGGGCATGGTGCGCCGGGAAGGGCCTCGCTCTCGATGCC
CGGAACATCGAACAGGCGTTCAGCAGCTTCTGCACCAAGGTGGGCCGGGTCTAAGACCCGCCGCGCCGGT
CGCTCGATACCTGTGGTCTGGCTCCCTCTGCGGCTACCGTCAGCGCCTCGCCTGCATCGCCGCCCTTTCC
GATCCTCATCCCGCCCCAGCCTTATGGGGGGATGAGGATCGGGCCGGGACTGAAACCCGAAGGGTAATGA
ATGTGTCTTTCCCTGCCGCT
Features (pLannotate 1.2.2; 5 found; start..end, strand, type, name):
    332..920     -  rep_origin     ori: high-copy-number ColE1/pMB1/pBR322/pUC origin of replication
   1056..1871    -  CDS            KanR: aminoglycoside phosphotransferase; aph(3')-Ia; confers resistance to kanamycin in bacteria or G418 (Geneticin®) in eukaryotes
   1987..2009    +  misc_feature   MCS (fragment): pBluescript multiple cloning site
   2009..2055    +  terminator     rrnB T1 terminator: transcription terminator T1 from the E. coli rrnB gene
   2157..2200    -  CDS            lacZα (fragment): LacZα fragment of β-galactosidase; lacZ fragment
