[The description below was written by a language model from this plasmid's Addgene catalogue record and pLannotate feature annotations shown in this document.]
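Description:
pGL1_40 is a 3,870 nt synthetic-biology plasmid described as a "Level 1" part in a modular assembly scheme, built on the pGLDV_5 backbone and carrying a barcoded candidate origin of replication. It is propagated in E. coli at high copy through a ColE1/pMB1/pUC-type origin and is selected with kanamycin via an aph(3')-Ia aminoglycoside phosphotransferase gene (KanR). Both of these maintenance elements are annotated on the reverse strand in the first half of the sequence.

The payload is the pWKS1 origin of replication paired with a short sequencing barcode (NGS barcode 17). The automated feature table does not annotate either the pWKS1 ORI or the barcode. The roughly 1.7 kb of unannotated sequence downstream of the last detected feature would be a plausible location for them, but the record does not give their coordinates. The other annotated elements are a fragment of a pBluescript-type multiple cloning site, an adjacent rrnB T1 transcription terminator that likely insulates neighbouring sequence from read-through, and a small lacZα fragment, which may be a remnant of a screening cassette in the parent vector. The cloning method is not recorded.

According to the stated purpose and the associated work, the plasmid belongs to a collection for high-throughput identification of functional replication origins in non-model bacteria. Linking each origin to a unique barcode would allow pooled origins to be distinguished by sequencing. The record does not describe how this Level 1 part is combined with others, or which hosts the pWKS1 origin is expected to function in.
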