Addgene plasmid #199047: pGL1_40
Purpose: Level 1 plasmid, barcoded ORI
Depositing lab: Charlie Gilbert & Nili Ostrov & Cultivarium Tools. Depositing organization: Cultivarium, Convergent Research. Publication: A scalable framework for high-throughput identification of functional origins of replication in non-model bacteria. Gilbert C, Brumwell SL, Crits-Christoph A, Kang SC, Martin-Moldes Z, Alsharif W, Esmurria A, Nguyen M-A, Lee HH, Ostrov N. bioRxiv 2023.05.19.541510 10.1101/2023.05.19.541510.
Backbone
  Vector backbone: pGLDV_5
  Vector type: Synthetic Biology
Growth in bacteria
  Bacterial resistance: Kanamycin, 50 μg/mL
  Growth temperature: 37°C
  Growth strain: E. coli Zymo 10B
  Copy number: High Copy
Gene/Insert
  Gene/Insert name: pWKS1 ORI plus NGS barcode 17
  Species: Synthetic
  Cloning method: Unknown
Terms and licenses: Academic/Nonprofit Terms; Industry Terms: Not Available to Industry
How to cite: pGL1_40 was a gift from Charlie Gilbert & Nili Ostrov & Cultivarium Tools (Addgene plasmid # 199047 ; http://n2t.net/addgene:199047 ; RRID:Addgene_199047)
